Addgene plasmid #54807: mCrimson2-C1
Purpose: (Empty Backbone) Localization: C1 Cloning Vector, Excitation: 588, Emission: 615
Depositing lab: Michael Davidson. Depositing organization: Florida State University, Tallahassee.
Backbone
  Vector backbone: mCrimson2-C1
  Backbone size (bp): 4750
  Vector type: Mammalian Expression
  Selectable markers: Neomycin (select with G418)
  Tag / fusion protein: mCrimson2 (N terminal on backbone)
Growth in bacteria
  Bacterial resistance: Kanamycin, 50 μg/mL
  Growth temperature: 37°C
  Growth strain: DH5alpha
  Copy number: High Copy
Gene/Insert
  Gene/Insert name: None
  Tag / fusion protein: mCrimson2 (N terminal on backbone)
Terms and licenses: Academic/Nonprofit Terms; Industry Terms
Depositor comments: . Excitation = 588; Emission = 615
How to cite: mCrimson2-C1 was a gift from Michael Davidson (Addgene plasmid # 54807 ; http://n2t.net/addgene:54807 ; RRID:Addgene_54807)
