[The description below was written by a language model from this plasmid's Addgene catalogue record.]
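Description:
mCrimson2-C1 is an empty mammalian expression backbone of about 4.75 kb, designed for building fusions to the red fluorescent protein mCrimson2. It carries no insert. The fluorescent protein coding sequence is part of the backbone and is positioned so that it ends up at the N terminus of whatever is cloned in. This matches the "C1" naming convention, in which a gene of interest is placed in frame downstream of the fluorescent protein, so the partner is joined to its C-terminal end. The record lists an excitation maximum of 588 nm and an emission maximum of 615 nm, which puts the tag in the orange-red to red part of the spectrum.

The plasmid is maintained in E. coli as a high-copy plasmid under kanamycin selection. In mammalian cells, a neomycin resistance marker allows transfected or stably expressing populations to be selected with G418. No feature table is provided, and the record does not state the promoter driving mCrimson2, the polyadenylation signal, the origin of replication, or the composition of the cloning site, so these cannot be confirmed here.

Typical use is as a cloning vector for N-terminally tagged fusion proteins, letting the localization and dynamics of a protein be followed by fluorescence microscopy in live or fixed mammalian cells. Without an insert, it can also be used to express the fluorescent protein alone as a control or marker, presumably as untargeted protein. Its red emission suits multicolour imaging alongside green or cyan reporters.
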