>Addgene plasmid #54807 | mCrimson2-C1 | depositor partial sequence | sequence record 85203 | insert sequence
GTCAGATCCGCTAGCGCTACCGGTCGCCACCATGGTGAGCAAGGGCGAGGAGCTGATCAAGGAGAACATG
CACAGCAAGCTGTACCTGGAAGGCAGCGTGAACGGCCACCAGTTCAAGTGCACCCACGAAGGGGAGGGCA
AGCCCTACGAGGGCACCCAGACCAACAGGATCAAGGTGGTGGAGGGAGGCCCCCTGCCGTTCGCATTCGA
CATCCTGGCCACCATGTTTATGTACGGGAGCAAGGCCTTCATCAAGTACCCCAAGGGCCTCCCCGATTAT
TTTAAGCAGTCCTTCCCTGAGGGCTTCACATGGGAGAGAACCATGGTGTTCGAAGACGGGGGCGTGCTGA
CCGCCACCCAGGACACCAGCCTCCAGGACGGCTGCCTCATCTACAACGTGAAGCTGAGAGGGGTGAACTT
CCCAGCCAACGGCCCCGTGATGAAGCAGACAACACTGGGCTGGGAGCCCAGCACCGAGACCCTGTACCCC
GCTGACGGCGCCCTGGAAGGCAGATGCGACATGGCCCTGAAGCTCGTGGGCGGGGGCCACCTGCACTGCA
ACTTCAAGACCACATACAAATCCAAGAAACCCGCTACAAACCTCAAGATGCCCGGCGTCCACTACGTGGA
CCGCAGACTGGAAAGAATCAAGGAGGCCGACAACGAGACCTACGTCGAGCAGCACGAGGTGGCTGTGGCC
AGATACTGCGACCTCCCTAGCAAACTGGGGCACAAACTTAATGGCATGGACGAGCTGTACAAGTCCGGAC
TCAGATCTCGAGCTCAAGCTTCGAATTCTGCAGTCGACGGTACCGCGGGCCCGGGATCCACCGGATCTAG
ATAACTGATCATAATCAGCCATACCACATTTGTAGAGGTTTTACTTGCTTTAAAAAACCTCCCACACCTC
CCCCTGAACCTGA
