>Addgene plasmid #54807 | mCrimson2-C1 | addgene partial sequence | sequence record 93328 | CMV-F 5'-CGCAAATGGGCGGTAGGCGTG-3'
GTGAACCGTCAGATCCGCTAGCGCTACCGGTCGCCACCATGGTGAGCAAGGGCGAGGAGCTGATCAAGGA
GAACATGCACAGCAAGCTGTACCTGGAAGGCAGCGTGAACGGCCACCAGTTCAAGTGCACCCACGAAGGG
GAGGGCAAGCCCTACGAGGGCACCCAGACCAACAGGATCAAGGTGGTGGAGGGAGGCCCCCTGCCGTTCG
CATTCGACATCCTGGCCACCATGTTTATGTACGGGAGCAAGGCCTTCATCAAGTACCCCAAGGGCCTCCC
CGATTATTTTAAGCAGTCCTTCCCTGAGGGCTTCACATGGGAGAGAACCATGGTGTTCGAAGACGGGGGC
GTGCTGACCGCCACCCAGGACACCAGCCTCCAGGACGGCTGCCTCATCTACAACGTGAAGCTGAGAGGGG
TGAACTTCCCAGCCAACGGCCCCGTGATGAAGCAGACAACACTGGGCTGGGAGCCCAGCACCGAGACCCT
GTACCCCGCTGACGGCGCCCTGGAAGGCAGATGCGACATGGCCCTGAAGCTCGTGGGCGGGGGCCACCTG
CACTGCAACTTCAAGACCACATACAAATCCAAGAAACCCGCTACAAACCTCAAGATGCCCGGCGTCCACT
ACGTGGACCGCAGACTGGAAAGAATCAAGGAGGCCGACAACGAGACCTACGTCGAGCAGCACGAGGTGGC
TGTGGCCAGATACTGCGACCTCCCTAGCAAACTGGGGCACAAACTTAATGGCATGGACGAGCTGTACAAG
TCCGGACTCAGATCTCGAGCTCAAGCTTCGAATTCTGCAGTCGACGGTACCGCGG
